>Addgene plasmid #235850 | pME_Cp_0_3_031_psbD_5'UTR_Cr | addgene full sequence | sequence record 476065 | Addgene NGS Result
GGTCTCGTACTACACAATGATTAAAATTAAATAATAATAAATTTAACGTAACGATGAGTTGTTTTTTTAT
TTTGGAGATACACGCAAATGTGAGACCACTCATCGCGACTAGTAGCGGCCGCTGCAGTCCGGCAAAAAAG
GGCAAGGTGTCACCACCCTGCCCTTTTTCTTTAAAACCGAAAAGATTACTTCGCGTTATGCAGGCTTCCT
CGCTCACTGACTCGCTGCGCTCGGTCGTTCGGCTGCGGCGAGCGGTATCAGCTCACTCAAAGGCGGTAAT
ACGGTTATCCACAGAATCAGGGGATAACGCAGGAAAGAACATGTGAGCAAAAGGCCAGCAAAAGGCCAGG
AACCGTAAAAAGGCCGCGTTGCTGGCGTTTTTCCACAGGCTCCGCCCCCCTGACGAGCATCACAAAAATC
GACGCTCAAGTCAGAGGTGGCGAAACCCGACAGGACTATAAAGATACCAGGCGTTTCCCCCTGGAAGCTC
CCTCGTGCGCTCTCCTGTTCCGACCCTGCCGCTTACCGGATACCTGTCCGCCTTTCTCCCTTCGGGAAGC
GTGGCGCTTTCTCATAGCTCACGCTGTAGGTATCTCAGTTCGGTGTAGGTCGTTCGCTCCAAGCTGGGCT
GTGTGCACGAACCCCCCGTTCAGCCCGACCGCTGCGCCTTATCCGGTAACTATCGTCTTGAGTCCAACCC
GGTAAGACACGACTTATCGCCACTGGCAGCAGCCACTGGTAACAGGATTAGCAGAGCGAGGTATGTAGGC
GGTGCTACAGAGTTCTTGAAGTGGTGGCCTAACTACGGCTACACTAGAAGAACAGTATTTGGTATCTGCG
CTCTGCTGAAGCCAGTTACCTTCGGAAAAAGAGTTGGTAGCTCTTGATCCGGCAAACAAACCACCGCTGG
TAGCGGTGGTTTTTTTGTTTGCAAGCAGCAGATTACGCGCAGAAAAAAAGGATCTCAAGAAGATCCTTTG
ATCTTTTCTACGGGGTCTGACGCTCAGTGGAACGAAAACTCACGTTAAGGGATTTTGGTCATGAGATTAT
CAAAAAGGATCTTCACCTAGATCCTTTTAAATTAAAAATGAAGTTTTAAATCAATCTAAAGTATATATGA
GTAAACTTGGTCTGACAGCTCGAGGCTTGGATTCTCACCAATAAAAAACGCCCGGCGGCAACCGAGCGTT
CTGAACAAATCCAGATGGAGTTCTGAGGTCATTACTGGATCTATCAACAGGAGTCCAAGCGAGCTCGATA
TCAAATTACGCCCCGCCCTGCCACTCGTCGCAGTACTGTTGTAATTCATTAAGCATTCTGCCGACATGGA
AGCCATCACAAACGGCATGATGAACCTGAATCGCCAGCGGCATCAGCACCTTGTCGCCTTGCGTATAATA
TTTGCCCATGGTGAAAACGGGGGCGAAGAAGTTGTCCATATTGGCCACGTTTAAATCAAAACTGGTGAAA
CTCACCCAGGGATTGGCTGATACGAAAAACATATTCTCAATAAACCCTTTAGGGAAATAGGCCAGGTTTT
CACCGTAACACGCCACATCTTGCGAATATATGTGTAGAAACTGCCGGAAATCGTCGTGGTATTCACTCCA
GAGTGATGAAAACGTTTCAGTTTGCTCATGGAAAACGGTGTAACAAGGGTGAACACTATCCCATATCACC
AGCTCACCGTCTTTCATTGCCATACGAAATTCCGGATGAGCATTCATCAGGCGGGCAAGAATGTGAATAA
AGGCCGGATAAAACTTGTGCTTATTTTTCTTTACGGTCTTTAAAAAGGCCGTAATATCCAGCTGAACGGT
CTGGTTATAGGTACATTGAGCAACTGACTGAAATGCCTCAAAATGTTCTTTACGATGCCATTGGGATATA
TCAACGGTGGTATATCCAGTGATTTTTTTCTCCATTTTAGCTTCCTTAGCTCCTGAAAATCTCGATAACT
CAAAAAATACGCCCGGTAGTGATCTTATTTCATTATGGTGAAAGTTGGAACCTCTTACGTGCCCGATCAA
CTCGAGTGCCACCTGACGTCTAAGAAACCATTATTATCATGACATTAACCTATAAAAATAGGCGTATCAC
GAGGCAGAATTTCAGATAAAAAAAATCCTTAGCTTTCGCTAAGGATGATTTCTGGAATTCGCGGCCGCTT
CTAGAGCGATGAGT
Features (pLannotate 1.2.2; 8 found; start..end, strand, type, name):
    108..127     +  misc_feature   BioBrick suffix: universal suffix for all parts
    128..185     +  terminator     his operon terminator: This putative transcriptin terminator from the E. coli his operon has a 2-bp deletion introduced during synthesis. Its efficiency has not been determined.
    380..968     -  rep_origin     ori: high-copy-number ColE1/pMB1/pBR322/pUC origin of replication
   1151..1245    -  terminator     lambda t0 terminator: transcription terminator from phage lambda
   1269..1925    -  CDS            cat: CAT_ECOLX - Experimental evidence at protein level: Swiss-Prot protein existence level 1. This enzyme is an effector of chloramphenicol resistance in bacteria. From Escherichia coli. This protein is used as a marker in many commonly used cloning vectors, such as pACYC184.
   1926..2023    -  promoter       cat promoter: promoter of the E. coli cat gene encoding chloramphenicol acetyltransferase
   2109..2152    -  terminator     bacterial terminator: putative bacterial transcription terminator
   2155..2176    +  misc_feature   BioBrick prefix: BioBrick prefix for parts that do not start with "ATG"
