[The description below was written by a language model from this plasmid's Addgene catalogue record and pLannotate feature annotations shown in this document.]
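Description:
pME_Cp_0_3_031_psbD_5'UTR_Cr is a small (about 2.2 kb) synthetic-biology part plasmid that stores a single regulatory element, the 86 bp 5' untranslated region of the Chlamydomonas reinhardtii chloroplast gene psbD, recorded as unmutated. It is built on the pME_Cp_UAV_GFP backbone. The part was inserted through BsaI sites that were destroyed during cloning, which is typical of Golden Gate-style loading of a part into an entry vector, where a placeholder is swapped for the part. The backbone name suggests a GFP dropout of this kind, but the record does not describe it, and no GFP sequence is annotated in the final plasmid.

The plasmid is propagated in E. coli at high copy from a ColE1/pUC-type origin. Selection is with chloramphenicol, through a cat (chloramphenicol acetyltransferase) gene driven by its native promoter and followed by the lambda t0 terminator. The insert position is flanked by BioBrick prefix and suffix sequences and by bacterial transcription terminators, including a his operon terminator. These insulate the cloned part from read-through transcription from or into the backbone. The automated annotation does not label the psbD 5'UTR itself. It presumably lies in the unannotated stretch between the prefix and suffix, spanning the sequence origin.

The plasmid carries no promoter, coding sequence or chloroplast selection marker for algal use, so it is not an expression vector in its own right. It serves as a building block in a modular cloning toolkit for chloroplast engineering in Chlamydomonas. There the 5'UTR would be combined with promoter, coding and 3'UTR parts to assemble transgene cassettes, with the UTR expected to influence transcript stability and translation in the plastid.
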