Addgene plasmid #235850: pME_Cp_0_3_031_psbD_5'UTR_Cr
Purpose: psbD 5'UTR Chlamydomonas reinhardtii
Depositing lab: Tobias Erb. Depositing organization: Max Planck Institute for Terrestrial Microbiology. Publication: A modular high-throughput approach for advancing synthetic biology in the chloroplast of Chlamydomonas. Inckemann RM, Chotel T, Burgis M, Brinkmann CK, Andreas L, Baumann J, Sharma P, Klose M, Barrett J, Ries F, Paczia N, Glatter T, Mackinder LCM, Willmund F, Erb TJ. Nat Plants. 2025 Nov;11(11):2332-2349. doi: 10.1038/s41477-025-02126-2. Epub 2025 Nov 3. PubMed 41184475.
Backbone
  Vector backbone: pME_Cp_UAV_GFP
  Backbone size w/o insert (bp): 2101
  Vector type: Synthetic Biology
Growth in bacteria
  Bacterial resistance: Chloramphenicol, 25 μg/mL
  Growth temperature: 37°C
  Growth strain: DH5alpha
  Copy number: High Copy
Gene/Insert
  Gene/Insert name: psbD 5'UTR
  Species: Chlamydomonas reinhardtii
  Insert size (bp): 86
  Mutation: none
  Cloning method: Restriction Enzyme; 5′ cloning site BsaI (destroyed during cloning); 3′ cloning site BsaI (destroyed during cloning)
  Sequencing primers: 5′ CGTATCACGAGGCAGAATTTC; 3′ CCTGCATAACGCGAAGTAATC
Terms and licenses: Academic/Nonprofit Terms; Industry Terms: Not Available to Industry
Depositor comments: Please visit https://doi.org/10.1101/2024.05.08.593163 for bioRxiv preprint.
How to cite: pME_Cp_0_3_031_psbD_5'UTR_Cr was a gift from Tobias Erb (Addgene plasmid # 235850 ; http://n2t.net/addgene:235850 ; RRID:Addgene_235850)
